>Addgene plasmid #152078 | pGBW-m4133301 | addgene full sequence | sequence record 297890 | Addgene NGS Result
CGTTACATAACTTACGGTAAATGGCCCGCCTGGCTGACCGCCCAACGACCCCCGCCCATTGACGTCAATA
ATGACGTATGTTCCCATAGTAACGCCAATAGGGACTTTCCATTGACGTCAATGGGTGGAGTATTTACGGT
AAACTGCCCACTTGGCAGTACATCAAGTGTATCATATGCCAAGTACGCCCCCTATTGACGTCAATGACGG
TAAATGGCCCGCCTGGCATTATGCCCAGTACATGACCTTATGGGACTTTCCTACTTGGCAGTACATCTAC
GTATTAGTCATCGCTATTACCATGCTGATGCGGTTTTGGCAGTACATCAATGGGCGTGGATAGCGGTTTG
ACTCACGGGGATTTCCAAGTCTCCACCCCATTGACGTCAATGGGAGTTTGTTTTGGCACCAAAATCAACG
GGACTTTCCAAAATGTCGTAACAACTCCGCCCCATTGACGCAAATGGGCGGTAGGCGTGTACGGTGGGAG
GTCTATATAAGCAGAGCTGGTTTAGTGAACCGTCAGATCAGATCTTTGTCGATCCTACCATCCACTCGAC
ACACCCGCCAGCGGCCGCCACCATGAGCAAAATGTCTGACGTCAAGTGTACATCCGTAGTTCTGTTATCA
GTGCTTCAACAGCTGCGGGTGGAGAGTTCGTCAAAGCTCTGGGCCCAGTGCGTGCAGCTGCACAATGATA
TATTGCTCGCGAAAGATACTACGGAAGCTTTCGAGAAGATGGTCAGCTTGCTATCTGTTCTACTGAGCAT
GCAAGGAGCAGTAGACATCAACAAACTTTGCGAAGAGATGTTAGACAACCGAGCCACCCTGCAAGAAAAC
CTTTACTTTCAGTCGTACCCCTATGACGTACCAGATTATGCGTAAGCTAGCTTGACTGACTGAGATACAG
CGTACCTTCAGCTCACAGACATGATAAGATACATTGATGAGTTTGGACAAACCACAACTAGAATGCAGTG
AAAAAAATGCTTTATTTGTGAAATTTGTGATGCTATTGCTTTATTTGTAACCATTATAAGCTGCAATAAA
CAAGTTAACAACAACAATTGCATTCATTTTATGTTTCAGGTTCAGGGGGAGGTGTGGGAGGTTTTTTAAA
GCAAGTAAAACCTCTACAAATGTGGTATTGGCCCATCTCTATCGGTATCGTAGCATAACCCCTTGGGGCC
TCTAAACGGGTCTTGAGGGGTTTTTTGTGCCCCTCGGGCCGGATTGCTATCTACCGGCATTGGCGCAGAA
AAAAATGCCTGATGCGACGCTGCGCGTCTTATACTCCCACATATGCCAGATTCAGCAACGGATACGGCTT
CCCCAACTTGCCCACTTCCATACGTGTCCTCCTTACCAGAAATTTATCCTTAAGGTCGTCAGCTATCCTG
CAGGCGATCTCTCGATTTCGATCAAGACATTCCTTTAATGGTCTTTTCTGGACACCACTAGGGGTCAGAA
GTAGTTCATCAAACTTTCTTCCCTCCCTAATCTCATTGGTTACCTTGGGCTATCGAAACTTAATTAACCA
GTCAAGTCAGCTACTTGGCGAGATCGACTTGTCTGGGTTTCGACTACGCTCAGAATTGCGTCAGTCAAGT
TCGATCTGGTCCTTGCTATTGCACCCGTTCTCCGATTACGAGTTTCATTTAAATCATGTGAGCAAAAGGC
CAGCAAAAGGCCAGGAACCGTAAAAAGGCCGCGTTGCTGGCGTTTTTCCATAGGCTCCGCCCCCCTGACG
AGCATCACAAAAATCGACGCTCAAGTCAGAGGTGGCGAAACCCGACAGGACTATAAAGATACCAGGCGTT
TCCCCCTGGAAGCTCCCTCGTGCGCTCTCCTGTTCCGACCCTGCCGCTTACCGGATACCTGTCCGCCTTT
CTCCCTTCGGGAAGCGTGGCGCTTTCTCATAGCTCACGCTGTAGGTATCTCAGTTCGGTGTAGGTCGTTC
GCTCCAAGCTGGGCTGTGTGCACGAACCCCCCGTTCAGCCCGACCGCTGCGCCTTATCCGGTAACTATCG
TCTTGAGTCCAACCCGGTAAGACACGACTTATCGCCACTGGCAGCAGCCACTGGTAACAGGATTAGCAGA
GCGAGGTATGTAGGCGGTGCTACAGAGTTCTTGAAGTGGTGGCCTAACTACGGCTACACTAGAAGAACAG
TATTTGGTATCTGCGCTCTGCTGAAGCCAGTTACCTTCGGAAAAAGAGTTGGTAGCTCTTGATCCGGCAA
ACAAACCACCGCTGGTAGCGGTGGTTTTTTTGTTTGCAAGCAGCAGATTACGCGCAGAAAAAAAGGATCT
CAAGAAGATCCTTTGATCTTTTCTACGGGGTCTGACGCTCAGTGGAACGAAAACTCACGTTAAGGGATTT
TGGTCATGAGATTATCAAAAAGGATCTTCACCTAGATCCTTTTAAATTAAAAATGAAGTTTTAAATCAAT
CTAAAGTATATATGAGTAAACTTGGTCTGACAGTTACCAATGCTTAATCAGTGAGGCACCTATCTCAGCG
ATCTGTCTATTTCGTTCATCCATAGTTGCATTTAAATTTCCGAACTCTCCAAGGCCCTCGTCGGAAAATC
TTCAAACCTTTCGTCCGATCCATCTTGCAGGCTACCTCTCGAACGAACTATCGCAAGTCTCTTGGCCGGC
CTTGCGCCTTGGCTATTGCTTGGCAGCGCCTATCGCCAGGTATTACTCCAATCCCGAATATCCGAGATCG
GGATCACCCGAGAGAAGTTCAACCTACATCCTCAATCCCGATCTATCCGAGATCCGAGGAATATCGAAAT
CGGGGCGCGCCTGGCCTCCGCGCCGGGTTTTGGCGCCTCCCGCGGGCGCCCCCCTCGTCACGGCGAGCGC
TGCCACGTCAGACGAAGGGCGCAGGAGCGTCCTGATCCTTCCGCCCGGACGCTCAGGACAGCGGCCCGCT
GCTCATAAGACTCGGCCTTAGAACCCCAGTATCAGCAGAAGGACATTTTAGGACGGGACTTGGGTGACTC
TAGGGCACTGGTTTTCTTTCCAGAGAGCGGAACAGGCGAGGAAAAGTAGTCCCTTCTCGGCGATTCTGCG
GAGGGATCTCCGTGGGGCGGTGAACGCCGATGATTATATAAGGACGCGCCGGGTGTGGCACAGCTAGTTC
CGTCGCAGCCGGGATTTGGGTCGCGGTTCTTGTTTGTGGATCGCTGTGATCGTCACTTGGTGAGTAGCGG
GCTGCTGGGCTGGCCGGGGCTTTCGTGGCCGCCGGGCCGCTCGGTGGGACGGAAGCGTGTGGAGAGACCG
CCAAGGGCTGTAGTCTGGGTCCGCGAGCAAGGTTGCCCTGAACTGGGGGTTGGGGGGAGCGCAGCAAAAT
GGCGGCTGTTCCCGAGTCTTGAATGGAAGACGCTTGTGAGGCGGGCTGTGAGGTCGTTGAAACAAGGTGG
GGGGCATGGTGGGCGGCAAGAACCCAAGGTCTTGAGCCCTTCGCTAATGCGGGAAAGCTCTTATTCGGGT
GAGATGGGCTGGGCACCATCTGGGGACCCTGACGTGAAGTTTGTCACTGACTGGAGAACTCGGTTTGTCG
TCTGTTGCGGGGGCGGCAGTTATGGCGGTGCCGTTGGGCAGTGCACCCGTACCTTTGGGAGCGCGCGCCC
TCGTCGTGTCGTGACGTCACCCGTTCTGTTGGCTTATAATGCAGGGTGGGGCCACCTGCCGGTAGGTGTG
CGGTAGGCTTTTCTCCGTCGCAGGACGCAGGGTTCGGGCCTAGGGTAGGCTCTCCTGAATCGACAGGCGC
CGGACCTCTGGTGAGGGGAGGGATAAGTGAGGCGTCAGTTTCTTTGGTCGGTTTTATGTACCTATCTTCT
TAAGTAGCTGAAGCTCCGGTTTTGAACTATGCGCTCGGGGTTGGCGAGTGTGTTTTGTGAAGTTTTTTAG
GCACCTTTTGAAATGTAATCATTTGGGTCAATATGTAATTTTCAGTGTTAGACTTGTAAATTGTCCGCTA
AATTCTGGCCGTTTTTGGCTTTTTTGTTAGACAACATGACCGAGTACAAGCCCACGGTGCGCCTCGCCAC
CCGCGACGACGTCCCCAGGGCCGTACGCACCCTCGCCGCCGCGTTCGCCGACTACCCCGCCACGCGCCAC
ACCGTCGATCCGGACCGCCACATCGAGCGGGTCACCGAGCTGCAAGAACTCTTCCTCACGCGCGTCGGGC
TCGACATCGGCAAGGTGTGGGTCGCGGACGACGGCGCCGCGGTGGCGGTCTGGACCACGCCGGAGAGCGT
CGAAGCGGGGGCGGTGTTCGCCGAGATCGGCCCGCGCATGGCCGAGTTGAGCGGTTCCCGGCTGGCCGCG
CAGCAACAGATGGAGGGCCTCCTGGCGCCGCACCGGCCCAAGGAGCCCGCGTGGTTCCTGGCCACCGTCG
GCGTCTCGCCCGACCACCAGGGCAAGGGTCTGGGCAGCGCCGTCGTGCTCCCCGGAGTGGAGGCCGCCGA
GCGCGCCGGGGTGCCCGCCTTCCTGGAGACCTCCGCGCCCCGCAACCTCCCCTTCTACGAGCGGCTCGGC
TTCACCGTCACCGCCGACGTCGAGGTGCCCGAAGGACCGCGCACCTGGTGCATGACCCGCAAGCCCGGTG
CCTAGGCTAGTATGTAAGCCTAGTCTTAGATAATAAAATCGCTATCCATCGAAGATGGATGTGTGTTGGT
TTTTTGTGTGTGTAACGCTAGGCGCGCCTGGTGTACCGAGAACGATCCTCTCAGTGCGAGTCTCGACGAT
CCATATCGTTGCTTGGCAGTCAGCCAGTCGGAATCCAGCTTGGGACCCAGGAAGTCCAATCGTCAGATAT
TGTACTCAAGCCTGGTCACGGCAGCGTACCGATCTGTTTAAACCTAGATATTGATAGTCTGATCGGTCAA
CGTATAATCGAGTCCTAGCTTTTGCAAACATCTATCAAGAGACAGGATCAGCAGGAGGCTTTCGCATGAG
TATTCAACATTTCCGTGTCGCCCTTATTCCCTTTTTTGCGGCATTTTGCCTTCCTGTTTTTGCTCACCCA
GAAACGCTGGTGAAAGTAAAAGATGCTGAAGATCAGTTGGGTGCGCGAGTGGGTTACATCGAACTGGATC
TCAACAGCGGTAAGATCCTTGAGAGTTTTCGCCCCGAAGAACGCTTTCCAATGATGAGCACTTTTAAAGT
TCTGCTATGTGGCGCGGTATTATCCCGTATTGACGCCGGGCAAGAGCAACTCGGTCGCCGCATACACTAT
TCTCAGAATGACTTGGTTGAGTATTCACCAGTCACAGAAAAGCATCTTACGGATGGCATGACAGTAAGAG
AATTATGCAGTGCTGCCATAACCATGAGTGATAACACTGCGGCCAACTTACTTCTGACAACGATTGGAGG
ACCGAAGGAGCTAACCGCTTTTTTGCACAACATGGGGGATCATGTAACTCGCCTTGATCGTTGGGAACCG
GAGCTGAATGAAGCCATACCAAACGACGAGCGTGACACCACGATGCCTGTAGCAATGGCAACAACCTTGC
GTAAACTATTAACTGGCGAACTACTTACTCTAGCTTCCCGGCAACAGTTGATAGACTGGATGGAGGCGGA
TAAAGTTGCAGGACCACTTCTGCGCTCGGCCCTTCCGGCTGGCTGGTTTATTGCTGATAAATCTGGAGCC
GGTGAGCGTGGGTCTCGCGGTATCATTGCAGCACTGGGGCCAGATGGTAAGCCCTCCCGTATCGTAGTTA
TCTACACGACGGGGAGTCAGGCAACTATGGATGAACGAAATAGACAGATCGCTGAGATAGGTGCCTCACT
GATTAAGCATTGGTAACCGATTCTAGGTGCATTGGCGCAGAAAAAAATGCCTGATGCGACGCTGCGCGTC
TTATACTCCCACATATGCCAGATTCAGCAACGGATACGGCTTCCCCAACTTGCCCACTTCCATACGTGTC
CTCCTTACCAGAAATTTATCCTTAAGATCCCGAATCGTTTAAACTCGACTCTGGCTCTATCGAATCTCCG
TCGTTTCGAGCTTACGCGAACAGCCGTGGCGCTCATTTGCTCGTCGGGCATCGAATCTCGTCAGCTATCG
TCAGCTTACCTTTTTGGCAGCGATCGCGGCTCCCGACATCTTGGACCATTAGCTCCACAGGTATCTTCTT
CCCTCTAGTGGTCATAACAGCAGCTTCAGCTACCTCTCAATTCAAAAAACCCCTCAAGACCCGTTTAGAG
GCCCCAAGGGGTTATGCTATCAATCGTTGCGTTACACACACAAAAAACCAACACACATCCATCTTCGATG
GATAGCGATTTTATTATCTAACTGCTGATCGAGTGTAGCCAGATCTAGTAATCAATTACGGGGTCATTAG
TTCATAGCCCATATATGGAGTTCCG
Features (pLannotate 1.2.2; 19 found; start..end, strand, type, name):
      1..304     +  enhancer       CMV enhancer: human cytomegalovirus immediate early enhancer
    377..394     -  promoter       CMV promoter (fragment): human cytomegalovirus (CMV) immediate early promoter
    457..508     +  promoter       CMVd2 promoter: truncated human cytomegalovirus (CMV) immediate early promoter that yields moderately reduced expression relative to the full-length promoter
    935..1056    -  polyA_signal   SV40 poly(A) signal: SV40 polyadenylation signal
   1079..1148    -  CDS            large T antigen (fragment): large T antigen from SV40 (simian virus 40)
   1171..1217    +  terminator     T7 terminator: transcription terminator for bacteriophage T7 RNA polymerase
   1247..1383    +  terminator     rrnG terminator: transcription terminator from the E. coli ribosomal RNA rrnG operon (Albrechtsen et al., 1991)
   1428..1499    +  misc_feature   3' β-globin insulator: insulator downstream of the human β-globin locus (Farrell et al., 2002)
   1725..2313    -  rep_origin     ori: high-copy-number ColE1/pMB1/pBR322/pUC origin of replication
   2485..2549    -  CDS            bla(M) (fragment): β-lactamase lacking the signal sequence; bla(M); allows cytosolic expression of β-lactamase
   2813..4022    +  promoter       UbC promoter: human ubiquitin C promoter
   4026..4623    +  CDS            PuroR (fragment): puromycin N-acetyltransferase; pac from Streptomyces; confers resistance to puromycin
   4652..4700    +  polyA_signal   poly(A) signal: synthetic polyadenylation signal
   4966..5826    +  CDS            AmpR: β-lactamase; bla; confers resistance to ampicillin, carbenicillin, and related antibiotics
   5839..5975    +  terminator     rrnG terminator: transcription terminator from the E. coli ribosomal RNA rrnG operon (Albrechtsen et al., 1991)
   6127..6198    +  misc_feature   5' β-globin insulator: insulator upstream of the human β-globin locus (Farrell et al., 2002)
   6203..6249    -  terminator     T7 terminator: transcription terminator for bacteriophage T7 RNA polymerase
   6267..6315    -  polyA_signal   poly(A) signal: synthetic polyadenylation signal
   6346..6395    +  enhancer       CMV enhancer (fragment): human cytomegalovirus immediate early enhancer
