[The description below was written by a language model from this plasmid's Addgene catalogue record and pLannotate feature annotations shown in this document.]
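Description:
pGBW-m4133301 is a mammalian expression plasmid built on the pTwist_CMV_Puro_6 backbone to produce wild-type nsp7 of SARS-CoV-2, a small non-structural protein released from the ORF1ab polyprotein. The roughly 250 bp coding insert is placed under the human cytomegalovirus immediate-early enhancer/promoter, and the backbone supplies a C-terminal tag consisting of a TEV protease cleavage site followed by an HA epitope. This allows the protein to be detected or immunoprecipitated through HA and the tag then removed by TEV cleavage. The automated annotation of the 6,395 nt sequence does not label the nsp7 open reading frame or the tag. An unannotated gap lies between the CMV promoter elements and the SV40 polyadenylation signal that terminates the transcript, and the insert presumably sits there.

Propagation in E. coli relies on a high-copy ColE1/pUC-type origin and a β-lactamase gene conferring ampicillin resistance. For selection of transfected mammalian cells, a separate cassette uses the human ubiquitin C promoter to drive puromycin N-acetyltransferase, followed by a synthetic poly(A) signal. The backbone is heavily insulated. T7 and rrnG transcription terminators, additional synthetic poly(A) signals, and 5' and 3' β-globin insulator elements flank the functional units, an arrangement that would limit read-through and interference between the expression, selection and bacterial maintenance modules.

The record supports use for transient or puromycin-selected expression of HA-tagged nsp7 in mammalian cells. It does not specify particular downstream applications.
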