Addgene plasmid #152078: pGBW-m4133301
Purpose: Mammalian expression plasmid for SARS-CoV-2 nsp7
Depositing lab: Ginkgo Bioworks & Benjie Chen. Depositing organization: Ginkgo Bioworks.
Backbone
  Vector backbone: pTwist_CMV_Puro_6
  Backbone size w/o insert (bp): 6080
  Vector type: Mammalian Expression
  Selectable markers: Puromycin
Growth in bacteria
  Bacterial resistance: Ampicillin, 100 μg/mL
  Growth temperature: 37°C
  Growth strain: DH5alpha
  Copy number: High Copy
Gene/Insert
  Gene/Insert name: SARS-CoV-2 nsp7
  Species: Severe acute respiratory syndrome coronavirus 2
  Insert size (bp): 248
  Mutation: wt
  Entrez Gene: ORF1ab (a.k.a. GU280_gp01)
  Promoter: CMV
  Tag / fusion protein: Cleavable TEV;HA (C terminal on backbone)
  Cloning method: Unknown
Resource information
  A portion of this plasmid was derived from a plasmid made by: GinkgoBioworks
Depositor comments: NCBI reference sequence: YP_009725303.1
How to cite: pGBW-m4133301 was a gift from Ginkgo Bioworks & Benjie Chen (Addgene plasmid # 152078 ; http://n2t.net/addgene:152078 ; RRID:Addgene_152078)
